>Addgene plasmid #44755 | PRS316-240xtetO | depositor full sequence | sequence record 64800 | PRS316-240xtetO sequence 13863 bps
TCGCGCGTTTCGGTGATGACGGTGAAAACCTCTGACACATGCAGCTCCCGGAGACGGTCACAGCTTGTCT
GTAAGCGGATGCCGGGAGCAGACAAGCCCGTCAGGGCGCGTCAGCGGGTGTTGGCGGGTGTCGGGGCTGG
CTTAACTATGCGGCATCAGAGCAGATTGTACTGAGAGTGCACCACGCTTTTCAATTCAATTCATCATTTT
TTTTTTATTCTTTTTTTTGATTTCGGTTTCCTTGAAATTTTTTTGATTCGGTAATCTCCGAACAGAAGGA
AGAACGAAGGAAGGAGCACAGACTTAGATTGGTATATATACGCATATGTAGTGTTGAAGAAACATGAAAT
TGCCCAGTATTCTTAACCCAACTGCACAGAACAAAAACCTGCAGGAAACGAAGATAAATCATGTCGAAAG
CTACATATAAGGAACGTGCTGCTACTCATCCTAGTCCTGTTGCTGCCAAGCTATTTAATATCATGCACGA
AAAGCAAACAAACTTGTGTGCTTCATTGGATGTTCGTACCACCAAGGAATTACTGGAGTTAGTTGAAGCA
TTAGGTCCCAAAATTTGTTTACTAAAAACACATGTGGATATCTTGACTGATTTTTCCATGGAGGGCACAG
TTAAGCCGCTAAAGGCATTATCCGCCAAGTACAATTTTTTACTCTTCGAAGACAGAAAATTTGCTGACAT
TGGTAATACAGTCAAATTGCAGTACTCTGCGGGTGTATACAGAATAGCAGAATGGGCAGACATTACGAAT
GCACACGGTGTGGTGGGCCCAGGTATTGTTAGCGGTTTGAAGCAGGCGGCAGAAGAAGTAACAAAGGAAC
CTAGAGGCCTTTTGATGTTAGCAGAATTGTCATGCAAGGGCTCCCTATCTACTGGAGAATATACTAAGGG
TACTGTTGACATTGCGAAGAGCGACAAAGATTTTGTTATCGGCTTTATTGCTCAAAGAGACATGGGTGGA
AGAGATGAAGGTTACGATTGGTTGATTATGACACCCGGTGTGGGTTTAGATGACAAGGGAGACGCATTGG
GTCAACAGTATAGAACCGTGGATGATGTGGTCTCTACAGGATCTGACATTATTATTGTTGGAAGAGGACT
ATTTGCAAAGGGAAGGGATGCTAAGGTAGAGGGTGAACGTTACAGAAAAGCAGGCTGGGAAGCATATTTG
AGAAGATGCGGCCAGCAAAACTAAAAAACTGTATTATAAGTAAATGCATGTATACTAAACTCACAAATTA
GAGCTTCAATTTAATTATATCAGTTATTACCCTGCGGTGTGAAATACCGCACAGATGCGTAAGGAGAAAA
TACCGCATCAGGAAATTGTAAACGTTAATATTTTGTTAAAATTCGCGTTAAATTTTTGTTAAATCAGCTC
ATTTTTTAACCAATAGGCCGAAATCGGCAAAATCCCTTATAAATCAAAAGAATAGACCGAGATAGGGT
[37 nt withheld, positions 1469-1505]
AAAGAACGTGGACTCCAACGTCAAAGG
[49 nt withheld, positions 1533-1581]
T
[91 nt withheld, positions 1583-1673]
G
[124 nt withheld, positions 1675-1798]
CGCGCCATTCGCCATTCAGGCTGCGCAACTGTTGGGAAGGGCGATCGGTGCGGGCCTCTTCGCTATTACG
CCAGCTGGCGAAGGGGGGATGTGCTGCAAGGCGATTAAGTTGGGTAACGCCAGGGTTTTCCCAGTCACGA
CGTTGTAAAACGACGGCCAGTGAATTGTAATACGACTCACTATAGGGCGAATTGGAGCTCCACCGCGGTG
GCGGCCGCTCTAGAGTACGTCCGTCTCTCTATCACTGATAGGGATTGCTAGATTTCTCTATCACTGATAG
GGACACGTCGCCCTCTCTATCACTGATAGGGATGGCCGGCCGTGCTAGAGGGGCGGTGCTTCTCTATCAC
TGATAGGGACTTTCACTCTTCTCTATCACTGATAGGGATGATCAACGTTCTCTATCACTGATAGGGATCC
CCACTCTTGCTAGAGTGGTCTCACCTCTCTATCACTGACAGGGACCTCTCTTCCTCTCTATCACTGATAG
GGACCCTTCCCTCTCTCTATCACTGATAGGGACCCCACCCACTGCTAGAGTTTGGCTCCGTCTCTATCAC
TGATAGGGATCTTTCGTCATCTCTATCACTGATAGGGAGCCTCGCCTTTCTCTATCACTGATAGGGATAA
TATGCATTGCTAGAGCACCTGCGTTTCTCTATCACTGATAGGGAACCGCGACTCTCTCTATCACTGATAG
GGATCGTCCCCAGTCTCTATCACTGATAGGGACTGCCTCCGCTGCTAGAGACCCCCTTGCTCTCTATCAC
AGATAGGGATTTCGTGTTCTCTCTATCACTGATAGGGACCGCTCACCTTCTCTATAACTGATAGGGAACC
CGGGCCTTGCTAGAGCCACTTCTTCTCCTTTCACTGATAGGGAGGCGCTGCATTCTCCGTGCTGTCTCTA
TCACTGATAGGGATCCCGGCCTTTGCTAGAGTTGGTATATCTCTCTATCACTGATAGGGACTTCTATTCT
TCTCTATCACTGATAGGGATGGTTCCGCTTCTCTATCACTGATAGGGACCCTGCTCTGCTAGAGCTTCTT
GCGGTCTATCACTGATAGGGAGATGCACAGCTCTCTATCACTGATAGGGACGACCTTGGGTCTCTATCAC
TGATAGGGACCTGTCATTCTGCTAGAGCTCCCTGCATTCTCTATCACTGATAGGGACAGCGCTGAGTCTC
TATCACTGATAGGGATCTCACCTTTTCTCTATCACTGATAGGGATTGATCTTCTTGCTAGAGGACCCGTG
TTTCTCTATCACTGATAGGGACCTCTGATTCTCTCTATCACTGATAGGGAGGCTCGGGGTTCTCTATCAC
TGATAGGGACTTGTCACGATGCTAGAGTCGGGACCTGTCTCTATCACTGATAGGGACCCCTGCCTCTCTC
TATCACTGATAGGGTCTGCGTGCTCTCTATCACTGATAGGGATACCATGACGTGCTAGAGCCCTGCGCGC
TCTCTATCACTGATAGGGATCCATGCTCTTCTCTATCACTGATAGGGATTACGATCCCTCTCTATCACTG
ATAGGGACCAGGGTTTGTGCTAGAGTGCTGNAGCGTCTCTATCACTGATAGGGATTTTCCTGTCTCTCTA
TCACTGATAGGGAATCTCCCCCCTCTCTATCACTGATAGGGAGCTTCTGCTATGCTAGAGTTTAGACCCA
TCTCTATCACTGATAGGGAACGATCGATTTCTCTATCACTGATAGGGACTTCCTTGCCTCTCTATCACTG
ATAGGGAGCCCGCGGAGTGCTAGAGGCACCCCCTCTCTCTATCACTGATAGGGAGCGTGACGGCTCTCTA
TCACTGATAGGGACCTATATTCTCTCTATCACTGATAAGGACCCTCCCAGTGCTAGAGTTCCTTTTTCTC
TCTATCACTGATAGGGATGGCCCCTACTCTCTATCACTGATAGGGAGCCCGTCCGCTCTCTATCACTGAT
AGGGAGCCTCATGCTTGCTAGAGATTGTCTGTATCTCTATCACTGATAGGGAGTGTTACGCCTCTCTATC
ACTGATAGGGATGGCCTGTGTTCTCTATCACTGATAGGGATCCATCCCACTGCTAGAGCGATGTCCCCTC
TCTACCACTGATAGGGACTCATATCGTCTCTATCACTGATAGGGACTTATCTCGTCTCTATCACTCATAG
GGATTCCCCTCGATGCTAGAGGCGCCCACACTCTCTATCACTGATAGGGAACGTGAATGTTCTCTATCAC
TGATAGGGAAATTCTTTAGTCTCTATCACTGATAGGGATCCGCACTTCTGCTAGAGTTCAAACGTGTCTC
TATCACTGATAGGGACCGTGATGCGTCTCTATCACTGATAGGGAGTCTTAACTCTCTCTATCACTGATAG
GGACTCTCCCGTTTGCTAGAGCCCTCTGAGATCTCTATCACTGATAGGGAGCTCTGTAGCTCTCTATCAC
TGATAGGGATTTTCCCGCTTCTCTATCACTGATAGGGAGCACTTTACGTGCTAGAGTCCTGCGTGCTCTC
TATCACTGATAGGGAGCCCCTCTCCTCTCTATCACTGATAGGGAACCCGTATTTTCTCTATCAAGGGAGC
CCATTGACTGCTAGAGATTTCGTCCTTCTCTATCACTGAGTCGCTTTTCTCTCTATCACTGATAGGGAAG
TCCTTTCTTCTCTATCACTGATAGGGAGTAAACCTCTGCTAGAGCATGTTTGCCTCTCTATCACTGATAG
GGAACGCTGGCTTTCTCTATCACTGATAGGGATTCACGCACCTCTCTATCACTGATAGGGAGGTTCGCTT
TTGCTAGAGCCTCTATGTATCTCTATCACTGATAGGAGGCCCTCCCGTCTCTATCACTGATAGGGATATT
CACCGATCTCTATCACTGATAGGGATCCTTACGCGTGCTAGAGCTGCCCTGTCTCTCTATCACTGATAGG
GACTTGCGCTCTCTCTANCACTGNTAGGNATGCTTTCTTGTCTCTATCACTGATAGGAACTCTTAGTCTG
CTAGAGTTCCGATCGCTCTCTATCACTGATAGGGATCCATCCTTTTCTCTATCACTGATAGGGACCTCCC
CTTCTCTCTATCACTGATAGGGATGGACCTGCTTGCTAGAGCTGGACCTCGTCTCTATCACTGATAGGGA
TGCGCCCCACTCTCTATCACTGATAGGGATCCTCTCCTTTCTCTATCACTGATAGGGAATCGCTTCGCTG
CTAGAGTCCAACGCTTTCTCTATCACTGATAGGGATGTATCCCCCTCTCTATCACTGATAGGGAGTGCCT
CTGATCTCTATCACTGATAGGGACTCCTCTCTTTGCTAGAGCCGCTCCTCACTGATAGGGAGTCATTCGC
CTCTCTATCACTGATAGGGACTTTTCAGCTTCTCTACCACTGATAGGGAACTTTTCCGGTGCTAGAGTTG
AATCCATCTCTATCACTATAGGGATCATGCTTTGGCTCTATCACTGATAGGGATACTTATTCTTCTCTAT
CACGGATAGGGACCCTTCCCTGCTAGAGACTCTATTTTTCTCTATCACTGATAGGGACTGATAACCCTCT
CTATCACTGATAGGGAGCTCCTCACCTCTCTATCACTGATAGGGACTTGATTTTCTGCTAGAGCATGCCA
TTTTCTCTATCACTGATAGGGATTTGCCCAGTTCTCTATACTGATAGGGACTGGCTATCCTCTCTATCAC
TGATAGGGACCTGTATCGTTGCTAGAGTGAGTCCCCTTCTCTATCACTGATAGGGATTCCCCTCGCTCTC
TATCACTGATAGGGCCTCCCCCTATCTCTATCACTGATAGGGACGTACCCCCTTGCTAGAGCTCTTCTCC
CTCTCTATCACTGATAGGGATTCCTCTCTATCTCTATCACTGATAGGGAACTACATACTCTCTATCACTG
ATAGGGACCCCCAACTCTGCTAGAGGCCGCTATGATCTCTATCACTGATAGGGATTGCCATATTTCTCTA
TCACTGATAGGGAATTCTGATCCTCTCTATCACTGATGGGGATTCCGTCTCTGCTAGAGCCTCTGCCATT
CTCTATCACTGATAGGGAACTACTTCCTTCTCTATCACTGATAGGGACCACTGGATTTCTCTATCCTGAT
AGGGACTTCAAAGCCTGCTAGAGTCTACTGCGTTCTCTATCACTGATAGGGATCCGTTTTACTCTCTATC
ACTGATAGGGATTCCACACCTCCCTCTATCACTGATAGGGACTCTCGTCTTTGCTAGAGCGTATTACCTT
CTCCATCACTGATAGGGACCCCCTTTAGTCTCTATCACTGATAGGGATCCAACTCCATCTCTATCACGTG
ATAGGGACCCCCGCCAGTGCTAGATTAGGTGGCGGTACTTGGGTCGATATCAAAGTGCATCACTTCTTCC
CGTATGCCCAACTTTGTATAGAGAGCCACTGCGGGATCGTCACCGTAATCTGCTTGCACGTAGATCACAT
AAGCACCAAGCGCGTTGGCCTCATGCTTGAGGAGATTGATGAGCGCGGTGGCAATGCCCTGCCTCCGGTG
CTCGCCGGAGACTGCGAGATCATAGATATAGATCTCACTACGCGGCTGCTCAAACCTGGGCAGAACGTAA
GCCGCGAGAGCGCCAACAACCGCTTCTTGGTCGAAGGCAGCAAGCGCGATGAATGTCTTACTACGGAGCA
AGTTCCCGAGGTAATCGGAGTCCGGCTGATGTTGGGAGTAGGTGGCTACGTCTCCGAACTCACGACCGAA
AAGATCAAGAGCAGCCCGCATGGATTTGACTTGGTCAGGGCCGAGCCTACATGTGCGAATGATGCCCATA
CTTGAGCCACCTAACTTTGTTTTAGGGCGACTGCCCTGCTGCGTAACATCGTTGCTGCTGCGTAACATCG
TTGCTGCTCCATAACATCAAACATCGACCCACGGCGTAACGCGCTTGCTGCTTGGATGCCCGAGGCATAG
ACTGTACAAAAAAACAGTCATAACAAGCCATGAAAACCGCCACTGCGCCGTTACCACCGCTGCGTTCGGT
CAAGGTTCTGGACCAGTTGCGTGAGCGCATACGCTACTTGCATTACAGTTTACGAACCGAACAGGCGCTA
GATAGTCTCTCATCTCTATCACGATAGGGAAGTGCCCCTGTCTCTATCACTGATAGGGAACTTCTTGTCT
CTCTATCACTGATAGGGACCGCATTTTTTGCTAGAGGCCCCCATCTTCTCTATCACTGATAGGGAATGCG
CCCTCTCTCTATCACTGGTAGGGACCCCCCCTTTTCTCTATCACTGATAGGGATCTTTGCGCGTGCTAGA
GATTCCCCCGCTCTCTATCACTGATAGGGATTCCTCCCCTTCTCTATCACTGATAGGGACCTGCTGCGTT
CTCTATCACTGATAGGGAGCACCCGCGTGCTAGAGTGCCAGTACCTCTCTATCACTGATAGGGAATTGTC
CCTTTCTCTATCACTGATAGGGAAGTTTTTCCATCTCTATCACTGATAGGGATGTCATGCCTTGCTAGAG
TCTATATTTATCTCTATCACTGATAGGGAGTCCCCCTCATCTCTATCACTGATAGGGATACGTCCCGATC
TCTATCACTGATAGGGTCTCGCTCTCTTGCTAGAGTGCCCGGTTTTCTCTATCACTGATAGGGACGGAAC
GCCGTCTCTATCACTGATAGGGACGCTATCTCTCTCTATCACTGATAGGGACCCCCATGCCTGCTAGAGT
GGCTTCTTTTCTCTATCACTGATAGGGACTGCACGTCGTCTCTATCACTGATAGGGATTCCGCCGCTTCT
CTATCACTGATAGGGACACGCGGCCGTGCTAGAGTGATGCGTTTTCTCTATCACTGATAGGGACCTCCCC
TGCTCTCTATCACTGATAGGGATACCACTCCTTCTCTATCACTGATAGGGATTTGTTTCGTTGCTAGAGC
ACTAGGGGGTCTCTATCACTGATAGGGACCCTGCTAGGTCTCTATCACTGATAGGGAAGAGCGTTTATCT
CTATCACTGATAGGGATTCCCCCGTCTGCTAGAGGGCCCTTCCCTCTCTATCACTGATAGGGGTGGTCTG
CTCTCTCTACCACAGATAGGGATCAACAACTTTCTCTATCACTGATAGGGAACTGCTACTTTGCTAGAGT
GTGGCCCTTTCTCTATCACTGATAGGGAACCATCTCTTTCTCTATCACTGATAGGGATATTCTGGTTTCT
CTATCACTTAGGGACAGCTACCACTGCTAGAGTCCCAGGCCCTCTCTATCACTGATAGGGAACGACCTTA
CTCTCTATCACTGATAGGGAGTTCCCCCTTTCTCTATCCTGATAGGGATCGTCCATACTGCTAGAGGCTG
CCCTCCTCTCTATCACTATAGGGATCCCCCTCATTCTCTATCACTGATAGGGATGTGGTCTCCTCTCTAT
CACTGATAGGGATCTCCGCCGTTGCTAGAGTGCCCGCGCCTCTCTATCACTGATAGGGATATGCGTGCTT
CTCTATCACTGATAGGGAGCCATTGCCTTCTCTATCACTGATAGGGATTATTCCTTCTGCTAGAGCTACT
ATTCTTCTCTATCACTGATAGGGACCCCCGGCGCTCTCTATCACTGATAGGGAGGCATCGCCCTCTCTAT
CACTGATAGGGACCCCCTGGCTTGCTAGAGATGCGTTACCTCTCTATCACTGATAGGGACCGGCCCTTTT
CTCTATCACTGATAGGGAGCCGCCTCTCTCTCTATCACTGATAGGGATCATTTANGCTGCTAGAGTGCTG
CTTCCTCTCTACCACTGATAGGGACGCTTTTATATCTCTATCACTGATAGGGATTTTGGCCCTTCTCTAT
CACTGAGAGGGACGTTTGGCCCTGCTAGAGCTCCCCGCCCTCTCTATCACTGATAGGGATTCCTGATAGG
GACCTGCCGCGCTCTCTATCACTGATAGGGACGTTGGCACCTGCTAGAGCGCTCTACCCTCTCTATCACT
GATAGGGACCCTGTGCTTTCTCTATCACTGATAGGACTCAGGCCTCTCTCTATCACTGATAGGGACATCC
CCCCGTGCTAGAGACTCTTTTTCGTCTCTATCACTGATAGGGACTCTCCGGAATCTCTATCACTGGTAGG
GACGTTTGTCTCTCTCTATCACTGATAGGGACTAGTTGCAATGCTAGAGTCTCCCCGCCTCTCTATCACT
GATAGGGACTTTTTTCCCTCTCTATCACTGATAGGGATTTTCGTTGTTCTCTATCACTGATAGGGATACC
TCACCTGCTAGAGTTTTTAACGGTCTCTATCACTGATAGGGAGTCGGCTCGCTCTCTATCACTGATAGGG
ATTTATATGACTCTCTATCACTGATAGGGATTAGCTCCCCTGCTAGAGATTATAAGGCTCTCTATCACTG
ATAGGGATCCCCCCTCGTCTCTATCACTAATAGGGATCACTCCGCGTCTCTATCACTGATAGGGAGTCGC
TCTCATGCTAGAGTCCGTCTCTTTCTCTATCACTGATAGGGACTTAGCACTCTCTCTATCACTGATAGGG
AGCTTACTTCCTCTCTATCACTGATAGGGACGCCTCTCTCTGCTAGAGTACCTTCCACTCTCTATCACTG
ATAGGGATACATCTTCCTCCCTATCACTGATAGGGACGTGNATAATTCTCTATCACTATAGGGATAGCGG
CCTNTGNTAGAGCCTACCATTCTCTCTATCACTGATAGGGACCTTCTCCACGTCTCTATCACTGATAGGG
ACCTCCTCTCTTCTCTATCACTGATAGGGACACGGCTCCGTGCTAGAGTCCCCGCGGTTCTCTATCACTG
ATAGGGATTTAAACCGCTCTCTATCACTGATAGGGATGTCTCCCGGTCTCNATCNCTNATAGGGATCAGA
CTCCATGCTAGAGCCTCCTTACNTNTCNATCACTGATAGGGATCCGCCNGNGTCTCTATCANTGATAGGG
AACCGCCNCCATCTCTATCACTGATAGGGATGGNCCCCATNGCTAGAGTTATCCCTTGTCTCTATCACTG
ATNGGGATGGCTCTTCGTCTCTATCACTGATAGGGAGNTCTGCGCTCTNTCTATCNACTGATAGGGACTA
NAGACCCTGCTANAGAGTAGCCCCCTCNCTATCNCTGATAGGGACACCCGAGATTCTCTATCNCTGAGGG
ATTCNTNAGTGTCTCTNTCNCTGATAGGGANNACACTTCATGNTAGAGTGNTGATCTGTCTCTATCNCTG
ATAGGGACATCTCCCCCTCTCTATCNCTGAGGGACCTCTNACTTTCTCTGTCACTGATAGGGACNACTCT
TTCTGCTAGAGTCTCTCTCCATCTCTATCACTGATAGGGACTCGGCTTTATCTCTATCACTGATAGGGAC
GGTCCCGTCTCTCTATCACTGATAGGGANTGNGCCCNCTGCTAGAGCCAGCTCGCTTCTCTATCACTGAT
AGGGAACATTTCGGCTCTCTATCACTGATAGGGAGGCCCCGCATTCTCTATCACTGATAGGGATTCTCGG
CCCTGCTAGAGATGCACCCCGTCTCTATCACTGATAGGGATAGTCCGCAGTCTCTATCACTGATAGGGAT
GCGTTCTGTTCTCTATCACTGTAGGGACCATTGCTAGAGTTGTCCCTTCTCTCTATCACTGATAGGGACT
CCGGCGTCTCTCTATCACTGATAGGGACAAGCGCGCCTCTCTATCACTGATAGGGACCGTCTCCCCTGCT
AGAGCTTCGTCCCTTCTCTATCACTGATAGGGATCCATCCTGTTCTCTATCACTGATAGGATCTATAGGT
CTCTCTATCACTGATAGGGACCTTCCCTTCTGCTAGAGCTGGCCCCATTCTCTATCACTGATAGGGACCG
TCTCCTTTCTCTATCACTGATAGGGACCACCTGTCTCTCTATCACTGATAGGGACCCCCTCGCTTGCTAG
AGCGATTACCTTTCTCTATCACTGATAGGGACCTTCCGTCGTCTCTATCACTGATAGGGATCTCCTGTTC
TCTCTATCACTGATAGGGACCCTGCCCGCTGCTAGAGCCACACACTGTCTTTATCACTGATAGGGACCTC
CCCACTTCTCTATCACTGATAGGGACGCGCAAGATAGGGACCCGCCTCCGTGCTAGAGTCCCACTTCGTC
TCTATCACTGATAGGGATCCTTTCCCCTCTCTATCACTGATAGGGACGGTTCGTCTTCTCTATCACTGAT
AGGACCNCCCTGCTAGCCTCGAGGGGGGGCCCGGTACCCAGCTTTTGTTCCCTTTAGTGAGGGTTAATTC
CGAGCTTGGCGTAATCATGGTCATAGCTGTTTCCTGTGTGAAATTGTTATCCGCTCACAATTCCACACAA
CATAGGAGCCGGAAGCATAAAGTGTAAAGCCTGGGGTGCCTAATGAGTGAGGTAACTCACATTAATTGCG
TTGCGCTCACTGCCCGCTTTCCAGTCGGGAAACCTGTCGTGCCAGCTGCATTAATGAATCGGCCAACGCG
CGGGGAGAGGCGGTTTGCGTATTGGGCGCTCTTCCGCTTCCTCGCTCACTGACTCGCTGCGCTCGGTCGT
TCGGCTGCGGCGAGCGGTATCAGCTCACTCAAAGGCGGTAATACGGTTATCCACAGAATCAGGGGATAAC
GCAGGAAAGAACATGTGAGCAAAAGGCCAGCAAAAGGCCAGGAACCGTAAAAAGGCCGCGTTGCTGGCGT
TTTTCCATAGGCTCGGCCCCCCTGACGAGCATCACAAAAATCGACGCTCAAGTCAGAGGTGGCGAAACCC
GACAGGACTATAAAGATACCAGGCGTTCCCCCCTGGAAGCTCCCTCGTGCGCTCTCCTGTTCCGACCCTG
CCGCTTACCGGATACCTGTCCGCCTTTCTCCCTTCGGGAAGCGTGGCGCTTTCTCAATGCTCACGCTGTA
GGTATCTCAGTTCGGTGTAGGTCGTTCGCTCCAAGCTGGGCTGTGTGCACGAACCCCCCGTTCAGCCCGA
CCGCTGCGCCTTATCCGGTAACTATCGTCTTGAGTCCAACCCGGTAAGACACGACTTATCGCCACTGGCA
GCAGCCACTGGTAACAGGATTAGCAGAGCGAGGTATGTAGGCGGTGCTACAGAGTTCTTGAAGTGGTGGC
CTAACTACGGCTACACTAGAAGGACAGTATTTGGTATCTGCGCTCTGCTGAAGCCAGTTACCTTCGGAAA
AAGAGTTGGTAGCTCTTGATCCGGCAAACAAACCACCGCTGGTAGCGGTGGTTTTTTTGTTTGCAAGCAG
CAGATTACGCGCAGAAAAAAAGGATCTCAAGAAGATCCTTTGATCTTTTCTACGGGGTCTGACGCTCAGT
GGAACGAAAACTCACGTTAAGGGATTTTGGTCATGAGATTATCAAAAAGGATCTTCACCTAGATCCTTTT
AAATTAAAAATGAAGTTTTAAATCAATCTAAAGTATATATGAGTAAACTTGGTCTGACAGTTACCAATGC
TTAATCAGTGAGGCACCTATCTCAGCGATCTGTCTATTTCGTTCATCCATAGTTGCCTGACTGCCCGTCG
TGTAGATAACTACGATACGGGAGGGCTTACCATCTGGCCCCAGTGCTGCAATGATACCGCGAGACCCACG
CTCACCGGCTCCAGATTTATCAGCAATAAACCAGCCAGCCGGAAGGGCCGAGCGCAGAAGTGGTCCTGCA
ACTTTATCCGCCTCCATCCAGTCTATTAATTGTTGCCGGGAAGCTAGAGTAAGTAGTTCGCCAGTTAATA
GTTTGCGCAACGTTGTTGCCATTGCTACAGGCATCGTGGTGTCACGCTCGTCGTTTGGTATGGCTTCATT
CAGCTCCGGTTCCCAACGATCAAGGCGAGTTACATGATCCCCCATGTTGTGAAAAAAAGCGGTTAGCTCC
TTCGGTCCTCCGATCGTTGTCAGAAGTAAGTTGGCCGCAGTGTTATCACTCATGGTTATGGCAGCACTGC
ATAATTCTCTTACTGTCATGCCATCCGTAAGATGCTTTTCTGTGACTGGTGAGTACTCAACCAAGTCATT
CTGAGAATAGTGTATGCGGCGACCGAGTTGCTCTTGCCCGGCGTCAATACGGGATAATACCGCGCCACAT
AGCAGAACTTTAAAAGTGCTCATCATTGGAAAACGTTCTTCGGGGCGAAAACTCTCAAGGATCTTACCGC
TGTTGAGATCCAGTTCGATGTAACCCACTCGTGCACCCAACTGATCTTCAGCATCTTTTACTTTCACCAG
CGTTTCTGGGTGAGCAAAAACAGGAAGGCAAAATGCCGCAAAAAAGGGAATAAGGGCGACACGGAAATGT
TGAATACTCATACTCTTCCTTTTTCAATATTATTGAAGCATTTATCAGGGTTATTGTCTCATGAGCGGAT
ACATATTTGAATGTATTTAGAAAAATAAACAAATAGGGGTTCCGCGCACATTTCCCCGAAAAGTGCCACC
TGGGTCCTTTTCATCACGTGCTATAAAAATAATTATAATTTAAATTTTTTAATATAAATATATAAATTAA
AAATAGAAAGTAAAAAAAGAAATTAAAGAAAAAATAGTTTTTGTTTTCCGAAGATGTAAAAGACTCTAGG
GGGATCGCCAACAAATACTACCTTTTATCTTGCTCTTCCTGCTCTCAGGTATTAATGCCGAATTGTTTCA
TCTTGTCTGTGTAGAAGACCACACACGAAAATCCTGTGATTTTACATTTTACTTATCGTTAATCGAATGT
ATATCTATTTAATCTGCTTTTCTTGTCTAATAAATATATATGTAAAGTACGCTTTTTGTTGAAATTTTTT
AAACCTTTGTTTATTTTTTTTTCTTCATTCCGTAACTCTTCTACCTTCTTTATTTACTTTCTAAAATCCA
AATACAAAACATAAAAATAAATAAACACAGAGTAAATTCCCAAATTATTCCATCATTAAAAGATACGAGG
CGCGTGTAAGTTACAGGCAAGCGATCCGTCCTAAGAAACCATTATTATCATGACATTAACCTATAAAAAT
AGGCGTATCACGAGGCCCTTTCGTC
