>Addgene plasmid #44755 | PRS316-240xtetO | addgene full sequence | sequence record 208134 | Addgene NGS Result
TCGCGCGTTTCGGTGATGACGGTGAAAACCTCTGACACATGCAGCTCCCGGAGACGGTCACAGCTTGTCT
GTAAGCGGATGCCGGGAGCAGACAAGCCCGTCAGGGCGCGTCAGCGGGTGTTGGCGGGTGTCGGGGCTGG
CTTAACTATGCGGCATCAGAGCAGATTGTACTGAGAGTGCACCATACCACCTTTTCAATTCATCATTTTT
TTTTTATTCTTTTTTTTGATTTCGGTTTCCTTGAAATTTTTTTGATTCGGTAATCTCCGAACAGAAGGAA
GAACGAAGGAAGGAGCACAGACTTAGATTGGTATATATACGCATATGTAGTGTTGAAGAAACATGAAATT
GCCCAGTATTCTTAACCCAACTGCACAGAACAAAAACCTGCAGGAAACGAAGATAAATCATGTCGAAAGC
TACATATAAGGAACGTGCTGCTACTCATCCTAGTCCTGTTGCTGCCAAGCTATTTAATATCATGCACGAA
AAGCAAACAAACTTGTGTGCTTCATTGGATGTTCGTACCACCAAGGAATTACTGGAGTTAGTTGAAGCAT
TAGGTCCCAAAATTTGTTTACTAAAAACACATGTGGATATCTTGACTGATTTTTCCATGGAGGGCACAGT
TAAGCCGCTAAAGGCATTATCCGCCAAGTACAATTTTTTACTCTTCGAAGACAGAAAATTTGCTGACATT
GGTAATACAGTCAAATTGCAGTACTCTGCGGGTGTATACAGAATAGCAGAATGGGCAGACATTACGAATG
CACACGGTGTGGTGGGCCCAGGTATTGTTAGCGGTTTGAAGCAGGCGGCAGAAGAAGTAACAAAGGAACC
TAGAGGCCTTTTGATGTTAGCAGAATTGTCATGCAAGGGCTCCCTATCTACTGGAGAATATACTAAGGGT
ACTGTTGACATTGCGAAGAGCGACAAAGATTTTGTTATCGGCTTTATTGCTCAAAGAGACATGGGTGGAA
GAGATGAAGGTTACGATTGGTTGATTATGACACCCGGTGTGGGTTTAGATGACAAGGGAGACGCATTGGG
TCAACAGTATAGAACCGTGGATGATGTGGTCTCTACAGGATCTGACATTATTATTGTTGGAAGAGGACTA
TTTGCAAAGGGAAGGGATGCTAAGGTAGAGGGTGAACGTTACAGAAAAGCAGGCTGGGAAGCATATTTGA
GAAGATGCGGCCAGCAAAACTAAAAAACTGTATTATAAGTAAATGCATGTATACTAAACTCACAAATTAG
AGCTTCAATTTAATTATATCAGTTATTACCCTATGCGGTGTGAAATACCGCACAGATGCGTAAGGAGAAA
ATACCGCATCAGGAAATTGTAAGCGTTAATATTTTGTTAAAATTCGCGTTAAATTTTTGTTAAATCAGCT
CATTTTTTAACCAATAGGCCGAAATCGGCAAAATCCCTTATAAATCAAAAGAATAGACCGAGATAGGGT
[37 nt withheld, positions 1470-1506]
AAAGAACGTGGACTCCAACGTCAAAGG
[49 nt withheld, positions 1534-1582]
T
[91 nt withheld, positions 1584-1674]
G
[124 nt withheld, positions 1676-1799]
CCATTCGCCATTCAGGCTGCGCAACTGTTGGGAAGGGCGATCGGTGCGGGCCTCTTCGCTATTACGCCAG
CTGGCGAAAGGGGGATGTGCTGCAAGGCGATTAAGTTGGGTAACGCCAGGGTTTTCCCAGTCACGACGTT
GTAAAACGACGGCCAGTGAATTGTAATACGACTCACTATAGGGCGAATTGGAGCTCCACCGCGGTGGCGG
CCGCTCTAGAGTACGTCCGTCTCTCTATCACTGATAGGGATTGCTAGATTTCTCTATCACTGATAGGGAC
ACGTCGCCCTCTCTATCACTGATAGGGATGGCCGGCCGTGCTAGAGGGGCGGTGCTTCTCTATCACTGAT
AGGGACTTTCACTCTTCTCTATCACTGATAGGGATGATCAACGTTCTCTATCACTGATAGGGATCCCCAC
TCTTGCTAGAGTGGTCTCACCTCTCTATCACTGACAGGGACCTCTCTTCCTCTCTATCACTGATAGGGAC
CCTTCCCTCTCTCTATCACTGATAGGGACCCCACCCACTGCTAGAGTTTGGCTCCGTCTCTATCACTGAT
AGGGATCTTTCGTCATCTCTATCACTGATAGGGAGCCTCGCCTTTCTCTATCACTGATAGGGATAATATG
CATTGCTAGAGCACCTGCGTTTCTCTATCACTGATAGGGAACCGCGACTCTCTCTATCACTGATAGGGAT
CGTCCCCAGTCTCTATCACTGATAGGGACTGCCTCCGCTGCTAGAGACCCCCTTGCTCTCTATCACAGAT
AGGGATTTCGTGTTCTCTCTATCACTGATAGGGACCGCTCACCTTCTCTATAACTGATAGGGAACCCGGG
CCTTGCTAGAGCCACTTCTTCTCCTTTCACTGATAGGGAGGCGCTGCATTCTCCGTGCTGTCTCTATCAC
TGATAGGGATCCCGGCCTTTGCTAGAGTTGGTATATCTCTCTATCACTGATAGGGACTTCTATTCTTCTC
TATCACTGATAGGGATGGTTCCGCTTCTCTATCACTGATAGGGACAACTGCTTCTGCTAGAGCTTCTTGC
GGTCTCTATCACTGATAGGGAGATGCACAGCTCTCTATCACTGATAGGGACGACCTTGGGTCTCTATCAC
TGATAGGGACCTGTCATTCTGCTAGAGCTCCCTGCATTCTCTATCACTGATAGGGACAGCGCTGAGTCTC
TATCACTGATAGGGATCTCACCTTTTCTCTATCACTGATAGGGATTGATCTTCTTGCTAGAGGACCCGTG
TTTCTCTATCACTGATAGGGACCTCTGATTCTCTCTATCACTGATAGGGAGGCTCGGGGTTCTCTATCAC
TGATAGGGACTTGTCACGATGCTAGAGTCGGGACCTGTCTCTATCACTGATAGGGACCCCTGCCTCTCTC
TATCACTGATAGGGTCTGCGTGCTCTCTATCACTGATAGGGATACCATGACGTGCTAGAGCCCTGCGCGC
TCTCTATCACTGATAGGGATCCATGCTCTTCTCTATCACTGATAGGGATTACGATCCCTCTCTATCACTG
ATAGGGACCAGGGTTTGTGCTAGAGTGCTGTAGCGTCTCTATCACTGATAGGGATTTTCCTGTCTCTCTA
TCACTGATAGGGAATCTCCCCCCTCTCTATCACTGATAGGGAGCTTCTGCTATGCTAGAGTTTAGACCCA
TCTCTATCACTGATAGGGAACGATCGATTTCTCTATCACTGATAGGGACTTCCTTGCCTCTCTATCACTG
ATAGGGAGCCCGCGGAGTGCTAGAGGCACCCCCTCTCTCTATCACTGATAGGGAGCGTGACGGCTCTCTA
TCACTGATAGGGACCTATATTCTCTCTATCACTGATAAGGACCATCCCGAGTGCTAGAGTTCCTTTTTCT
CTCTATCACTGATAGGGATGGCCCCTACTCTCTATCACTGATAGGGAGCCCGTCCGCTCTCTATCACTGA
TAGGGAGCCTCATGCTTGCTAGAGATTGTCTGTATCTCTATCACTGATAGGGAGTGTTACGCCTCTCTAT
CACTGATAGGGATGGCCTGTGTTCTCTATCACTGATAGGGATCCATCCCACTGCTAGAGCGATGTCCCCT
CTCTACCACTGATAGGGACTCATATCGTCTCTATCACTGATAGGGACTTATCTCCGTCTCTATCACTCAT
AGGGATTCCCCTCGATGCTAGAGGCGCCCACACTCTCTATCACTGATAGGGAACGTGAATGTTCTCTATC
ACTGATAGGGAAATTCTTTAGTCTCTATCACTGATAGGGATCCGCACTTCTGCTAGAGTTCAAACGTGTC
TCTATCACTGATAGGGACCGTGATGCGTCTCTATCACTGATAGGGAGTCTTAACTCTCTCTATCACTGAT
AGGGACTCTCCCGTTTGCTAGAGCCCTCTGAGATCTCTATCACTGATAGGGAGCTCTGTAGCTCTCTATC
ACTGATAGGGATTTTCCCGCTTCTCTATCACTGATAGGGAGCACTTTACGTGCTAGAGTCCTGCGTGCTC
TCTATCACTGATAGGGAGCCCCTCTCCTCTCTATCACTGATAGGGAACCCGTATTTTCTCTATCAAGGGA
GCCCATTGACTGCTAGAGATTTCGTCCTTCTCTATCACTGAGTCGCTTTTCTCTCTATCACTGATAGGGA
AGTCCTTTCTTCTCTATCACTGATAGGGAGTAAACTTTCTGCTAGAGCATGTTTGCCTCTCTATCACTGA
TAGGGAACGCTGGCTTTCTCTATCACTGATAGGGATTCACGCACCTCTCTATCACTGATAGGGAGGTTCG
CTTTTGCTAGAGCCTCTATGTATCTCTATCACTGATAGGAGGCCCTCCCGTCTCTATCACTGATAGGGAT
ATTCACCGATCTCTATCACTGATAGGGATCCTTACGCGTGCTAGAGCTGCCCTGTCTCTCTATCACTGAT
AGGGACTTGCGCTCTCTCTATCACTGTTAGGGATGCTTTCTTGTCTCTATCACTGATAGGAACTCTTAGT
CTGCTAGAGTTCCGATCGCTCTCTATCACTGATAGGGATCCATCCTTTTCTCTATCACTGATAGGGACCT
CCCCTTCTCTCTATCACTGATAGGGATGGACCTGCTTGCTAGAGCTGGACCTCGTCTCTATCACTGATAG
GGATGCGCCCCACTCTCTATCACTGATAGGGATCCTCTCCTTTCTCTATCACTGATAGGGAATCGCTTCG
CTGCTAGAGTCCAACGCTTTCTCTATCACTGATAGGGATGTATCCCCCTCTCTATCACTGATAGGGAGTG
CCTCTGATCTCTATCACTGATAGGGACTCCTCTCTTTGCTAGAGCCGCTCCTCACTGATAGGGAGTCATT
CGCCTCTCTATCACTGATAGGGACTTTTCAGCTTCTCTACCACTGATAGGGAACTTTTCCGGTGCTAGAG
TTGAATCCATCTCTATCACTATAGGGATCATGCTTTGGCTCTATCACTGATAGGGATACTTATTCTTCTC
TATCACTGATAGGGACGACTTACCCTGCTAGAGACTCTATTTTTCTCTATCACTGATAGGGATTCCTCTC
TATCTCTATCACTGATAGGGATACTACATACTCTCTATCACTGATAGGGACAACAAAAAATGATAGAGGC
AGATAAGATATATATAAAAKATAGGGAWDGAAATAATTMTATATAAATGATAGGGAAGAAWGAKRCTTAA
GGYCCTCHTTCTBTTCTTWTTTTTDTATYYTTCTCTTTCAYTTWTATGKATCYTTCTTTTTCTCTATCAC
TGATAGGGATACTTATTCTTCTCTATCACTGATAGGGACGACTTACCCTGCTAGAGACTCTATTTTTCTC
TATCACTGATAGGGATTCCTCTCTATCTCTATCACTGATAGGGATACTACATACTCTCTATCACTGATAG
GGACCCCCAACTCTGCTAGAGGCCGCTATGATCTCTATCACTGATAGGGATTGCCATATTTCTCTATCAC
TGATAGGGAATTCTGATCCTCTCTATCACTGATGGGGATTGCCGTCTCTGCTAGAGCCTCTGCCATTCTC
TATCACTGATAGGGAACTACTTCCTTCTCTATCACTGATAGGGACCACTGGATTTCTCTATCACTGATAG
GGACTTCAAAGCCTGCTAGAGTCTACTGCGTTCTCTATCACTGATAGGGATCCGTTTTACTCTCTATCAC
TGATAGGGATTCCACACCTCCCTCTATCACTGATAGGGACTCTCGTCTTTGCTAGAGCGTATTACCTTCT
CCATCACTGATAGGGACCCCCTTTAGTCTCTATCACTGATAGGGATCCAACTCCATCTCTATCACTGATA
GGGACCGCCGCCAGTGCTAGATTAGGTGGCGGTACTTGGGTCGATATCAAAGTGCATCACTTCTTCCCGT
ATGCCCAACTTTGTATAGAGAGCCACTGCGGGATCGTCACCGTAATCTGCTTGCACGTAGATCACATAAG
CACCAAGCGCGTTGGCCTCATGCTTGAGGAGATTGATGAGCGCGGTGGCAATGCCCTGCCTCCGGTGCTC
GCCGGAGACTGCGAGATCATAGATATAGATCTCACTACGCGGCTGCTCAAACTTGGGCAGAACGTAAGCC
GCGAGAGCGCCAACAACCGCTTCTTGGTCGAAGGCAGCAAGCGCGATGAATGTCTTACTACGGAGCAAGT
TCCCGAGGTAATCGGAGTCCGGCTGATGTTGGGAGTAGGTGGCTACGTCTCCGAACTCACGACCGAAAAG
ATCAAGAGCAGCCCGCATGGATTTGACTTGGTCAGGGCCGAGCCTACATGTGCGAATGATGCCCATACTT
GAGCCACCTAACTTTGTTTTAGGGCGACTGCCCTGCTGCGTAACATCGGCCCTGCTGCGTAACATCGTTG
CTGCTCCATAACATCAAACATCGACCCACGGCGTAACGCGCTTGCTGCTTGGATGCCCGAGGCATAGACT
GTACAAAAAAACAGTCATAACAAGCCATGAAAACCGCCACTGCGCCGTTACCACCGCTGCGTTCGGTCAA
GGTTCTGGACCAGTTGCGTGAGCGCATACGCTACTTGCATTACAGTTTACGAACCGAACAGGCTTATGTC
AACTGGGTGCTAGAGTAGTCTCTCATCTCTATCACGATAGGGAAGTGCCCCTGTCTCTATCACTGATAGG
GAACTTCTTGTCTCTCTATCACTGATAGGGACCGCATTTTTTGCTAGAGGCCCCCATCTTCTCTATCACT
GATAGGGACCTGCTGCGTTCTCTATCACTGATAGGGAGCACCCGCGTGCTAGAGTGCCAGTACCTCTCTA
TCACYTCTCTATCACTGATAGGGACCGCATTTTTTGCTAGAGGCCCCCATCTTCTCTATCACTGATAGGG
ACCTGCTGCGTTCTCTATCACTGATAGGGAGCACCCGCGTGCTAGAGTGCCAGTACCTCTCTATCACTGA
TAGGGAATTGTCCCTTTCTCTATCACTGATAGGGAAGTTTTTCCATCTCTATCACTGATAGGGATGTCAT
GCCTTGCTAGAGTCTATATTTATCTCTATCACTGATAGGGAGTCCCCCTCATCTCTATCACTGATAGGGA
TACGTCCCGATCTCTATCACTGATAGGGTCTCGCTCTCTTGCTAGAGTGCCCGGTTTTCTCTATCACTGA
TAGGGACGGAACGCCGTCTCTATCACTGATAGGGACGCTATCTCTCTCTATCACTGATAGGGACCCCCAT
GCCTGCTAGAGTGGCTTCTTTTCTCTATCACTGATAGGGACTGCACGTCGTCTCTATCACTGATAGGGAT
TCCGCCGCTTCTCTATCACTGATAGGGACACGCGGCCGTGCTAGAGTGATGCGTTTTCTCTATCACTGAT
AGGGACCTCCCCTGCTCTCTATCACTGATAGGGATACCACTCCTTCTCTATCACTGATAGGGATTTGTTT
CGTTGCTAGAGCACTAGGGGGTCTCTATCACTGATAGGGACCCTGCTAGGTCTCTATCACTGATAGGGAA
GAGCGTTTATCTCTATCACTGATAGGGATTCCCCCGTCTGCTAGAGGGCCCTTCCCTCTCTATCACTGAT
AGGGGTGGTCTGCTCTCTCTACCACAGATAGGGATCAACAACTTTCTCTATCACTGATAGGGAACTGCTA
CTTTGCTAGAGTGTGGCCCTTTCTCTATCACTGATAGGGAACCATCTCTTTCTCTATCACTGATAGGGAT
ATTCTGGTTTCTCTATCACTTAGGGACAGCTACCACTGCTAGAGTCCCAGGCCCTCTCTATCACTGATAG
GGAACGACCTTACTCTCTATCACTGATAGGGAGTTCCCCCTTTCTCTATCCTGATAGGGATCGTCCATAC
TGCTAGAGGCTGCCCTCCTCTCTATCACTATAGGGATCCCCCTCATTCTCTATCACTGATAGGGATGTGG
TCTCCTCTCTATCACTGATAGGGATCTCCGCCGTTGCTAGAGTGCCCGCGCCTCTCTATCACTGATAGGG
ATATGCGTGCTTCTCTATCACTGATAGGGAGCCATTGCCTTCTCTATCACTGATAGGGATTATTCCTTCT
GCTAGAGCTACTATTCTTCTCTATCACTGATAGGGACCCCCGGCGCTCTCTATCACTGATAGGGAGGCAT
CGCCCTCTCTATCACTGATAGGGACCCCCTGGCTTGCTAGAGATGCGTTACCTCTCTATCACTGATAGGG
ACCGGCCCTTTTCTCTATCACTGATAGGGAGCCGCCTCTCTCTCTATCACTGATAGGGATCATTTATGCT
GCTAGAGTGCTGCTTCCTCTCTACCACTGATAGGGACGCTTTTATATCTCTATCACTGATAGGGATTTTG
GCCCTTCTCTATCACTGAGAGGGACGTTTGGCCCTGCTAGAGCTCCCCGCCCTCTCTATCACTGATAGGG
ATTCCTGATAGGGACCTGCCGCGCTCTCTATCACTGATAGGGACGTTGGCACCTGCTAGAGCGCTCTACC
CTCTCTATCACTGATAGGGACCCTGTGCTTTCTCTATCACTGATAGGACTCAGGCCTCTCTCTATCACTG
ATAGGGACATCCCCCCGTGCTAGAGACTCTTTTTCGTCTCTATCACTGATAGGGACTCTCCGGAATCTCT
ATCACTGGTAGGGACGTTTGTCTCTCTCTATCACTGATAGGGACTAGTTGCAATGCTAGAGTCTCCCCGC
CTCTCTATCACTGATAGGGACTTTTTTCCCTCTCTATCACTGATAGGGATTTTCGTTGTTCTCTATCACT
GATAGGGATACCTCACCTGCTAGAGTTTTTAACGGTCTCTATCACTGATAGGGAGTCGGCTCGCTCTCTA
TCACTGATAGGGATTTATATGACTCTCTATCACTGATAGGGATTAGCTCCCCTGCTAGAGATTATAAGGC
TCTCTATCACTGATAGGGATCCCCCCTCGTCTCTATCACTAATAGGGATCACTCCGCGTCTCTATCACTG
ATAGGGAGTCGCTCTCATGCTAGAGTCCGTCTCTTTCTCTATCACTGATAGGGACTTAGCACTCTCTCTA
TCACTGATAGGGAGCTTACTTCCTCTCTATCACTGATAGGGACGCCTCTCTCTGCTAGAGTACCTTCCAC
TCTCTATCACTGATAGGGATACATCTTCCTCCCTATCACTGATAGGGACGTGTATAATTCTCTATCACTA
TAGGGATAGCGGCCTCTGCTAGAGCCTACCATTCTCTCTATCACTGATAGGGACCTTCTCCACGTCTCTA
TCACTGATAGGGACCTCCTCTCTTCTCTATCACTGATAGGGACACGGCTCCGTGCTAGAGTCCCCGCGGT
TCTCTATCACTGATAGGGATTTAAACCGCTCTCTATCACTGATAGGGATGTCTCCCGGTCTCTATCACTG
ATAGGGATCAGACTCCATGCTAGAGCCTCCTTACTTCTCTATCACTGATAGGGATCCGCCTGCGTCTCTA
TCACTGATAGGGAACCGCCGCCATCTCTATCACTGATAGGGATGGTCCCCATTGCTAGAGTTATCCCTTG
TCTCTATCACTGATAGGGATGGCTCTTCGTCTCTATCACTGATAGGGAGTCTGCGCTCTCTCTATCACTG
ATAGGGACTAGAGACCCTGCTAGAGAGTAGCCCCCTCTCTATCACTGATAGGGACACCCGAGATTCTCTA
TCACTGAGGGATTCCTGAGTGTCTCTATCACTGATAGGGACTACACTTCATGCTAGAGTGCTGATCTGTC
TCTATCACTGATAGGGACATCTCCCCCTCTCTATCACTGAGGGACCTCTGACTTTCTCTGTCACTGATAG
GGACAACTCTTTCTGCTAGAGTCTCTCTCCATCTCTATCACTGATAGGGACTCGGCTTTATCTCTATCAC
TGATAGGGACGGTCCCGTCTCTCTATCACTGATAGGGATTGTGCCCTCTGCTAGAGCCAGCTCGCTTCTC
TATCACTGATAGGGAACATTTCGGCTCTCTATCACTGATAGGGAGGCCCCGCATTCTCTATCACTGATAG
GGATTCTCGGCCCTGCTAGAGATGCACCCCGTCTCTATCACTGATAGGGATAGTCCGCAGTCTCTATCAC
TGATAGGGATGCGTTCTGTTCTCTATCACTGTAGGGACCATTGCTAGAGTTGTCCCTTCTCTCTATCACT
GATAGGGACTCCGGCGTCTCTCTATCACTGATAGGGACAAGCGCGCCTCTCTATCACTGATAGGGACCGT
CTCCCCTGCTAGAGCTTCGTCCCTTCTCTATCACTGATAGGGATCCATCCTGTTCTCTATCACTGATAGG
ATCTATAGGTCTCTCTATCACTGATAGGGACCTTCCCTTCTGCTAGAGCTGGCCCCATTCTCTATCACTG
ATAGGGACCGTCTCCTTTCTCTATCACTGATAGGGACCACCTGTCTCTCTATCACTGATAGGGACCCCCT
CGCTTGCTAGAGCGATTACCTTTCTCTATCACTGATAGGGACCTTCCGTCGTCTCTATCACTGATAGGGA
TCTCCTGTTCTCTCTATCACTGATAGGGACCCTGCCCGCTGCTAGAGCCACACACTGTCTTTATCACTGA
TAGGGACCTCCCCACTTCTCTATCACTGATAGGGACGCGCAAGATAGGGACCCGCCTCCGTGCTAGAGTC
CCACTTCGTCTCTATCACTGATAGGGATCMYTWYCCCTCTCTATCACTGATAGGGACGGTTYGTCGTCTC
TATCACTGATAGGACCTCCCTGCTAGCTTGCTCGACGCTCGAGGGGGGGCCCGGTACCAGCTTTTGTTCC
CTTTAGTGAGGGTTAATTTCGAGCTTGGCGTAATCATGGTCATAGCTGTTTCCTGTGTGAAATTGTTATC
CGCTCACAATTCCACACAACATACGAGCCGGAAGCATAAAGTGTAAAGCCTGGGGTGCCTAATGAGTGAG
CTAACTCACATTAATTGCGTTGCGCTCACTGCCCGCTTTCCAGTCGGGAAACCTGTCGTGCCAGCTGCAT
TAATGAATCGGCCAACGCGCGGGGAGAGGCGGTTTGCGTATTGGGCGCTCTTCCGCTTCCTCGCTCACTG
ACTCGCTGCGCTCGGTCGTTCGGCTGCGGCGAGCGGTATCAGCTCACTCAAAGGCGGTAATACGGTTATC
CACAGAATCAGGGGATAACGCAGGAAAGAACATGTGAGCAAAAGGCCAGCAAAAGGCCAGGAACCGTAAA
AAGGCCGCGTTGCTGGCGTTTTTCCATAGGCTCCGCCCCCCTGACGAGCATCACAAAAATCGACGCTCAA
GTCAGAGGTGGCGAAACCCGACAGGACTATAAAGATACCAGGCGTTTCCCCCTGGAAGCTCCCTCGTGCG
CTCTCCTGTTCCGACCCTGCCGCTTACCGGATACCTGTCCGCCTTTCTCCCTTCGGGAAGCGTGGCGCTT
TCTCATAGCTCACGCTGTAGGTATCTCAGTTCGGTGTAGGTCGTTCGCTCCAAGCTGGGCTGTGTGCACG
AACCCCCCGTTCAGCCCGACCGCTGCGCCTTATCCGGTAACTATCGTCTTGAGTCCAACCCGGTAAGACA
CGACTTATCGCCACTGGCAGCAGCCACTGGTAACAGGATTAGCAGAGCGAGGTATGTAGGCGGTGCTACA
GAGTTCTTGAAGTGGTGGCCTAACTACGGCTACACTAGAAGAACAGTATTTGGTATCTGCGCTCTGCTGA
AGCCAGTTACCTTCGGAAAAAGAGTTGGTAGCTCTTGATCCGGCAAACAAACCACCGCTGGTAGCGGTGG
TTTTTTTGTTTGCAAGCAGCAGATTACGCGCAGAAAAAAAGGATCTCAAGAAGATCCTTTGATCTTTTCT
ACGGGGTCTGACGCTCAGTGGAACGAAAACTCACGTTAAGGGATTTTGGTCATGAGATTATCAAAAAGGA
TCTTCACCTAGATCCTTTTAAATTAAAAATGAAGTTTTAAATCAATCTAAAGTATATATGAGTAAACTTG
GTCTGACAGTTACCAATGCTTAATCAGTGAGGCACCTATCTCAGCGATCTGTCTATTTCGTTCATCCATA
GTTGCCTGACTCCCCGTCGTGTAGATAACTACGATACGGGAGGGCTTACCATCTGGCCCCAGTGCTGCAA
TGATACCGCGAGACCCACGCTCACCGGCTCCAGATTTATCAGCAATAAACCAGCCAGCCGGAAGGGCCGA
GCGCAGAAGTGGTCCTGCAACTTTATCCGCCTCCATCCAGTCTATTAATTGTTGCCGGGAAGCTAGAGTA
AGTAGTTCGCCAGTTAATAGTTTGCGCAACGTTGTTGCCATTGCTACAGGCATCGTGGTGTCACGCTCGT
CGTTTGGTATGGCTTCATTCAGCTCCGGTTCCCAACGATCAAGGCGAGTTACATGATCCCCCATGTTGTG
CAAAAAAGCGGTTAGCTCCTTCGGTCCTCCGATCGTTGTCAGAAGTAAGTTGGCCGCAGTGTTATCACTC
ATGGTTATGGCAGCACTGCATAATTCTCTTACTGTCATGCCATCCGTAAGATGCTTTTCTGTGACTGGTG
AGTACTCAACCAAGTCATTCTGAGAATAGTGTATGCGGCGACCGAGTTGCTCTTGCCCGGCGTCAATACG
GGATAATACCGCGCCACATAGCAGAACTTTAAAAGTGCTCATCATTGGAAAACGTTCTTCGGGGCGAAAA
CTCTCAAGGATCTTACCGCTGTTGAGATCCAGTTCGATGTAACCCACTCGTGCACCCAACTGATCTTCAG
CATCTTTTACTTTCACCAGCGTTTCTGGGTGAGCAAAAACAGGAAGGCAAAATGCCGCAAAAAAGGGAAT
AAGGGCGACACGGAAATGTTGAATACTCATACTCTTCCTTTTTCAATATTATTGAAGCATTTATCAGGGT
TATTGTCTCATGAGCGGATACATATTTGAATGTATTTAGAAAAATAAACAAATAGGGGTTCCGCGCACAT
TTCCCCGAAAAGTGCCACCTGGGTCCTTTTCATCACGTGCTATAAAAATAATTATAATTTAAATTTTTTA
ATATAAATATATAAATTAAAAATAGAAAGTAAAAAAAGAAATTAAAGAAAAAATAGTTTTTGTTTTCCGA
AGATGTAAAAGACTCTAGGGGGATCGCCAACAAATACTACCTTTTATCTTGCTCTTCCTGCTCTCAGGTA
TTAATGCCGAATTGTTTCATCTTGTCTGTGTAGAAGACCACACACGAAAATCCTGTGATTTTACATTTTA
CTTATCGTTAATCGAATGTATATCTATTTAATCTGCTTTTCTTGTCTAATAAATATATATGTAAAGTACG
CTTTTTGTTGAAATTTTTTAAACCTTTGTTTATTTTTTTTTCTTCATTCCGTAACTCTTCTACCTTCTTT
ATTTACTTTCTAAAATCCAAATACAAAACATAAAAATAAATAAACACAGAGTAAATTCCCAAATTATTCC
ATCATTAAAAGATACGAGGCGCGTGTAAGTTACAGGCAAGCGATCCGTCTAAGAAACCATTATTATCATG
ACATTAACCTATAAAAATAGGCGTATCACGAGGCCCTTTCGTC
