[The description below was written by a language model from this plasmid's Addgene catalogue record.]
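Description:
PRS316-240xtetO is a yeast–E. coli shuttle plasmid built on the pRS316 backbone, carrying a large tandem array of 240 tet operator (tetO) sites. The backbone accounts for about 4.8 kb and the array for roughly 9 kb, giving a total of about 13.9 kb. In bacteria the plasmid is selected with ampicillin and is recorded as high copy; in yeast it is selected through the URA3 auxotrophic marker, which complements uracil auxotrophy and can also be counter-selected. pRS316 is generally known as a low-copy centromeric (CEN/ARS) yeast vector, although the record itself lists no individual backbone features and no feature table is provided.

The insert was cloned between XbaI and XhoI sites, both of which were preserved, so the array can be excised as a single fragment. It is flanked by the M13 forward and reverse priming sites. The array has no promoter or coding sequence of its own as far as the record states. Instead it serves as a dense platform of binding sites for the Tet repressor (TetR) or TetR fusion proteins, allowing many copies of a tethered protein to be concentrated at one DNA locus. The record notes that part of the plasmid derives from a construct made in another laboratory.

The associated publication describes TaGTEAM, a method for targeted in vivo mutagenesis that exploits mutagenic homologous recombination. This suggests that the array acts as the targeting site to which a TetR-fused effector is recruited, although the record does not spell out this role. Long repeat arrays of this kind are generally prone to recombination and contraction during propagation.
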