Addgene plasmid #44755: PRS316-240xtetO
Depositing lab: Narendra Maheshri. Depositing organization: Massachusetts Institute of Technology. Publication: Harnessing mutagenic homologous recombination for targeted mutagenesis in vivo by TaGTEAM. Finney-Manchester SP, Maheshri N. Nucleic Acids Res. 2013 Mar 7. 10.1093/nar/gkt150 PubMed 23470991.
Backbone
  Vector backbone: PRS316
  Backbone size w/o insert (bp): 4800
  Total vector size (bp): 13863
  Selectable markers: URA3
Growth in bacteria
  Bacterial resistance: Ampicillin, 100 μg/mL
  Growth temperature: 37°C
  Growth strain: Top10
  Copy number: High Copy
Gene/Insert
  Gene/Insert name: 240x tetO array
  Insert size (bp): 9039
  Cloning method: Restriction Enzyme; 5′ cloning site XbaI (not destroyed); 3′ cloning site XhoI (not destroyed)
  Sequencing primers: 5′ M13 forward; 3′ M13 reverse
Resource information
  A portion of this plasmid was derived from a plasmid made by: David Sherratt, Professor, Department of Biochemistry, University of Oxford
Terms and licenses: Academic/Nonprofit Terms; Industry Terms: Not Available to Industry
How to cite: PRS316-240xtetO was a gift from Narendra Maheshri (Addgene plasmid # 44755)
