>Addgene plasmid #44755 | PRS316-240xtetO | addgene partial sequence | sequence record 67068 | pRS-marker 5'-cggcatcagagcagattgta-3'
ATTCATCATTTTTTTTTTATTCTTTTTTTTGATTTCGGTTTCCTTGAAATTTTTTTGATTCGGTAATCTC
CGAACAGAAGGAAGAACGAAGGAAGGAGCACAGACTTAGATTGGTATATATACGCATATGTAGTGTTGAA
GAAACATGAAATTGCCCAGTATTCTTAACCCAACTGCACAGAACAAAAACCTGCAGGAAACGAAGATAAA
TCATGTCGAAAGCTACATATAAGGAACGTGCTGCTACTCATCCTAGTCCTGTTGCTGCCAAGCTATTTAA
TATCATGCACGAAAAGCAAACAAACTTGTGTGCTTCATTGGATGTTCGTACCACCAAGGAATTACTGGAG
TTAGTTGAAGCATTAGGTCCCAAAATTTGTTTACTAAAAACACATGTGGATATCTTGACTGATTTTTCCA
TGGAGGGCACAGTTAAGCCGCTAAAGGCATTATCCGCCAAGTACAATTTTTTACTCTTCGAAGACAGAAA
ATTTGCTGACATTGGTAATACAGTCAAATTGCAGTACTCTGCGGGTGTATACAGAATAGCAGAATGGGCA
GACATTACGAATGCACACGGTGTGGTGGGCCCAGGTATTGTTAGCGGTTTGAAGCAGGCGGCAGAAGAAG
TAACAAAGGAACCTAGAGGCCTTTTGATGTTAGCAGAATTGTCATGCAAGGGCTCCCTATCTACTGGAGA
ATATACTAAGGGTACTGTTGACATTGCGAAGAGCGACAAAGATTT
