>Addgene plasmid #44755 | PRS316-240xtetO | addgene partial sequence | sequence record 67588 | T7 5'-TAATACGACTCACTATAGGG-3'
GAGTACGTCCGTCTCTCTATCACTGATAGGGATTGCTAGATTTCTCTATCACTGATAGGGACACGTCGCC
CTCTCTATCACTGATAGGGATGGCCGGCCGTGCTAGAGGGGCGGTGCTTCTCTATCACTGATAGGGACTT
TCACTCTTCTCTATCACTGATAGGGATGATCAACGTTCTCTATCACTGATAGGGATCCCCACTCTTGCTA
GAGTGGTCTCACCTCTCTATCACTGACAGGGACCTCTCTTCCTCTCTATCACTGATAGGGACCCTTCCCT
CTCTCTATCACTGATAGGGACCCCACCCACTGCTAGAGTTTGGCTCCGTCTCTATCACTGATAGGGATCT
TTCGTCATCTCTATCACTGATAGGGAGCCTCGCCTTTCTCTATCACTGATAGGGATAATATGCATTGCTA
GAGCACCTGCGTTTCTCTATCACTGATAGGGAACCGCGACTCTCTCTATCACTGATAGGGATCGTCCCCA
GTCTCTATCACTGATAGGGACTGCCTCCGCTGCTAGAGACCCCCTTGCTCTCTATCACAGATAGGGATTT
CGTGTTCTCTCTATCACTGATAGGGACCGCTCACCTTCTCTATAACTGATAGGGAACCCGGGCCTTGCTA
GAGCCACTTCTTCTCCTTTCACTGATAGGGAGGCGCTGCATTCTCCGTGCTGTCTCTATCACTGATAGGG
ATCCCGGCCTTTGCTAGAGTTGGTATATCTCTCTATCACTGATAGGGACTTCTATTCTTCTCTATCACTG
ATAGGGATGGTTCCGCTTCTCTATCACTGATAGGGAC
